>Addgene plasmid | pEGFP PICH (Nigg CB62) Sequencing Result | analyzer sequence | sequence record 55563
TCTCGGCATGGACGAGCTGTACAAGTCCGGACTCAGATCTCGAGCTATGGAGGCATCCCGAAGGTTTCCG
GAAGCCGAGGCCTTGAGCCCAGAGCAGGCTGCTCATTACCTAAGATATGTGAAAGAGGCCAAAGAAGCAA
CTAAGAATGGAGACCTGGAAGAAGCATTTAAACTTTTCAATTTGGCAAAGGACATTTTTCCCAATGAAAA
AGTGCTGAGCAGAATCCAAAAAATACAGGAAGCCTTGGAGGAGTTGGCAGAACAGGGAGATGATGAATTT
ACAGATGTGTGCAACTCTGGCTTGCTACTTTATCGAGAACTGCACAACCAACTCTTTGAGCACCAGAAGG
AAGGCATAGCTTTCCTCTATAGCCTGTATAGGGATGGAAGAAAAGGTGGTATATTGGCTGATGATATGGG
ATTAGGGAAGACTGTTCAAATCATTGCTTTCCTTTCCGGTATGTTTGATGCATCACTTGTGAATCATGTG
CTGCTGATCATGCCAACCAATCTTATTAACACATGGGTAAAAGAATTCATCAAGTGGACTCCAGGAATGA
GAGTCAAAACCTTTCATGGTCCTAGCAAGGATGAACGGACCAGAAACCTCAATCGGATTCAGCAAAGGAA
TGGTGTTATTATCACTACATACCAAATGTTAATCAATAACTGGCAGCAACTTTCAAGCTTTAGGGGCCAA
GAGTTTGTGTGGGACTATGTCATCCTCGATGAAGCACATAAAATAAAAACCTCATCTACTAAGTCAGCAA
TATGTGCTCGTGCTATTCCTGCAAGTAATCGCCTCCTCCTCACAGGAACCCCAATCCAGAATAATTTACA
AGAACTATGGTCC
